Addgene plasmid #183503: pDRM55 tet-AR(1-707)
Purpose: Lentiviral vector expressing a doxycycline-inducible constitutively active truncated androgen receptor (wild type AR)
Depositing lab: Wayne Tilley. Depositing organization: Adelaide University. Publication: The androgen receptor is a tumor suppressor in estrogen receptor-positive breast cancer. Hickey TE, Selth LA, Chia KM, Laven-Law G, Milioli HH, Roden D, Jindal S, Hui M, Finlay-Schultz J, Ebrahimie E, Birrell SN, Stelloo S, Iggo R, Alexandrou S, Caldon CE, Abdel-Fatah TM, Ellis IO, Zwart W, Palmieri C, Sartorius CA, Swarbrick A, Lim E, Carroll JS, Tilley WD. Nat Med. 2021 Feb;27(2):310-320. doi: 10.1038/s41591-020-01168-7. Epub 2021 Jan 18. PubMed 33462444.
Backbone
  Vector backbone: pCW57.1
  Backbone manufacturer: David Root (Addgene plasmid # 41393)
  Backbone size w/o insert (bp): 7705
  Total vector size (bp): 9829
  Vector type: Mammalian Expression, Lentiviral
  Selectable markers: Puromycin
Growth in bacteria
  Bacterial resistance: Ampicillin, 100 μg/mL
  Growth temperature: 30°C
  Growth strain: NEB Stable
  Copy number: High Copy
Gene/Insert
  Gene/Insert name: Androgen receptor (alt name: AR)
  Species: H. sapiens (human)
  Insert size (bp): 2124
  Mutation: Constitutively active truncated AR; spans AR 1-707 aa.
  Entrez Gene: AR (a.k.a. AIS, AR8, DHTR, HUMARA, HYSP1, KD, NR3C4, SBMA, SMAX1, TFM)
  Promoter: CMV
  Cloning method: Gateway Cloning
  Sequencing primers: 5′ CMV F (GAGCTCGTTTAGTGAACCGTC); 3′ hPGK R (CCCAGGGCTGCCTTGGAAAAG)
Terms and licenses: Academic/Nonprofit Terms; Industry Terms: Not Available to Industry
Depositor comments: Please note: Plasmid contains 2x Gln insertion at Q77, a R211A mutation, and Gly 467-470 deletion in AR(1-707). These differences are not known to affect plasmid function.
How to cite: pDRM55 tet-AR(1-707) was a gift from Wayne Tilley (Addgene plasmid # 183503 ; http://n2t.net/addgene:183503 ; RRID:Addgene_183503)
