[The description below was written by a language model from this plasmid's Addgene catalogue record and pLannotate feature annotations shown in this document.]
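Description:
pDRM55 tet-AR(1-707) is a third-generation-style, self-inactivating lentiviral vector built on the pCW57.1 backbone for doxycycline-inducible expression of a truncated human androgen receptor in mammalian cells. In bacteria it is maintained through a high-copy ColE1/pUC-type origin with ampicillin resistance (β-lactamase). The viral portion comprises an RSV promoter driving a truncated HIV-1 5' LTR, the Ψ packaging signal with a partial gag sequence, the RRE for Rev-dependent export of the genomic RNA, a cPPT/CTS element, WPRE, and a ΔU3 3' LTR followed by an SV40 polyadenylation signal. An SV40 origin is also annotated.

The payload, introduced by Gateway cloning (an attB1 site lies just upstream), encodes AR residues 1–707, a truncation the record describes as constitutively active. The catalogue lists the promoter as CMV. The feature table shows this to be the tight TRE promoter, which consists of seven tet operators fused to a minimal CMV promoter, so transcription depends on the transactivator plus doxycycline. A short His-tag fragment is annotated just after the AR sequence, but the record does not say whether it is fused to the protein. Downstream, the human PGK promoter constitutively drives puromycin N-acetyltransferase followed by rtTA3, giving an all-in-one design in which a single integrated provirus supplies both drug selection and the Tet-On activator. The depositor notes a two-glutamine insertion at Q77, an R211A change and a deletion of Gly 467–470, none of which is known to affect function. The construct is suited to making stable, puromycin-selected cell lines with inducible AR activity, and the associated study concerns AR in estrogen receptor-positive breast cancer.
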