Features (pLannotate 1.2.2; 28 found; start..end, strand, type, name):
    328..352     +  protein_bind   attB1: mutant version of attB; recombination site for the Gateway® BP reaction BP Clonase™
    359..2500    +  CDS            AR (fragment): ANDR_PANTR - Also known as NR3C4. Experimental evidence at protein level: Swiss-Prot protein existence level 1. Steroid hormone receptors are ligand-activated transcription factors that regulate eukaryotic gene expression and affect cellular proliferation and differentiation in target tissues. Transcription factor activity is modulated by bound coactivator and corepressor proteins like ZBTB7A that recruits NCOR1 and NCOR2 to the androgen response elements/ARE on target genes, negatively regulating androgen receptor signaling and androgen-induced cell proliferation. Transcription activation is
   2518..2536    +  CDS            9xHis (fragment): 9xHis affinity tag
   2546..3056    +  promoter       hPGK promoter: human phosphoglycerate kinase 1 promoter
   3066..3662    +  CDS            PuroR (fragment): puromycin N-acetyltransferase; pac from Streptomyces; confers resistance to puromycin
   3717..4414    +  CDS            rtTA3 (fragment): reverse tetracycline transactivator 3 activates expression from Tet-responsive promoters in the presence of doxycycline
   4344..4454    +  CDS            VP48: 3 tandem repeats of the minimal activation domain of herpes simplex virus VP16 (Cheng et al., 2013)
   4490..5038    +  misc_feature   WPRE (fragment): woodchuck hepatitis virus posttranscriptional regulatory element
   5064..5135    +  CDS            nef (fragment): NEF_HV1Z2 - Experimental evidence at protein level: Swiss-Prot protein existence level 1. Extracellular Nef protein targets CD4(+) T-lymphocytes for apoptosis by interacting with CXCR4 surface receptors. From Human immunodeficiency virus type 1 group M subtype D (isolate Z2/CDC-Z34) (HIV-1).
   5137..5370    +  LTR            3' LTR (ΔU3): self-inactivating 3' long terminal repeat (LTR) from HIV-1
   5442..5563    +  polyA_signal   SV40 poly(A) signal: SV40 polyadenylation signal
   5603..5738    +  rep_origin     SV40 ori: SV40 origin of replication
   5746..5809    +  promoter       AmpR promoter: bla
   5810..6670    +  CDS            AmpR: β-lactamase; bla; confers resistance to ampicillin, carbenicillin, and related antibiotics
   6841..7429    +  rep_origin     ori: high-copy-number ColE1/pMB1/pBR322/pUC origin of replication
   7612..7704    +  CDS            lacI (fragment): lac repressor; lacI; The lac repressor binds to the lac operator to inhibit transcription in E. coli. This inhibition can be relieved by adding lactose or isopropyl-β-D-thiogalactopyranoside (IPTG).
   7717..7738    +  protein_bind   CAP binding site: CAP binding activates transcription in the presence of cAMP. E. coli catabolite activator protein
   7753..7783    +  promoter       lac promoter: promoter for the E. coli lac operon
   7791..7807    +  protein_bind   lac operator: The lac repressor binds to the lac operator to inhibit transcription in E. coli. This inhibition can be relieved by adding lactose or isopropyl-β-D-thiogalactopyranoside (IPTG). lac repressor encoded by lacI
   7852..7870    +  promoter       T3 promoter: promoter for bacteriophage T3 RNA polymerase
   7898..8124    +  promoter       RSV promoter: Rous sarcoma virus enhancer/promoter
   8125..8305    +  LTR            5' LTR (truncated): truncated 5' long terminal repeat (LTR) from HIV-1
   8352..8477    +  misc_feature   HIV-1 Ψ: packaging signal of human immunodeficiency virus type 1
   8461..8824    +  CDS            HIV-1 gag (fragment): gag protein from human immunodeficiency virus 1; gag
   8970..9203    +  misc_feature   RRE: The Rev response element (RRE) of HIV-1 allows for Rev-dependent mRNA export from the nucleus to the cytoplasm.
   9580..9604    +  CDS            Rev (fragment): human immunodeficiency virus 1 (HIV-1) Rev protein; rev; enhances nuclear export of unspliced and incompletely spliced viral mRNAs
   9645..9762    +  misc_feature   cPPT/CTS: central polypurine tract and central termination sequence of HIV-1
   9816..307     +  promoter       tight TRE promoter (across the origin): Tet-responsive promoter PTight, consisting of seven tet operator sequences followed by the minimal CMV promoter
>Addgene plasmid #183503 | pDRM55 tet-AR(1-707) | addgene full sequence | sequence record 362517 | Addgene NGS Result
TCCCTATCAGTGATAGAGAACGTATGTCGAGTTTACTCCCTATCAGTGATAGAGAACGATGTCGAGTTTA
CTCCCTATCAGTGATAGAGAACGTATGTCGAGTTTACTCCCTATCAGTGATAGAGAACGTATGTCGAGTT
TACTCCCTATCAGTGATAGAGAACGTATGTCGAGTTTATCCCTATCAGTGATAGAGAACGTATGTCGAGT
TTACTCCCTATCAGTGATAGAGAACGTATGTCGAGGTAGGCGTGTACGGTGGGAGGCCTATATAAGCAGA
GCTCGTTTAGTGAACCGTCAGATCGCCTGGAGAATTGGCTAGCATCAACAAGTTTGTACAAAAAAGCAGG
CTGCCACCATGGAAGTGCAGTTAGGGCTGGGAAGGGTCTACCCTCGGCCGCCGTCCAAGACCTACCGAGG
AGCTTTCCAGAATCTGTTCCAGAGCGTGCGCGAAGTGATCCAGAACCCGGGCCCCAGGCACCCAGAGGCC
GCGAGCGCAGCACCTCCCGGCGCCAGTTTGCTGCTGCTGCAGCAGCAGCAGCAGCAGCAGCAGCAGCAGC
AGCAGCAGCAGCAGCAGCAGCAGCAGCAGCAGCAAGAGACTAGCCCCAGGCAGCAGCAGCAGCAGCAGGG
TGAGGATGGTTCTCCCCAAGCCCATCGTAGAGGCCCCACAGGCTACCTGGTCCTGGATGAGGAACAGCAA
CCTTCACAGCCGCAGTCGGCCCTGGAGTGCCACCCCGAGAGAGGTTGCGTCCCAGAGCCTGGAGCCGCCG
TGGCCGCCAGCAAGGGGCTGCCGCAGCAGCTGCCAGCACCTCCGGACGAGGATGACTCAGCTGCCCCATC
CACGTTGTCCCTGCTGGGCCCCACTTTCCCCGGCTTAAGCAGCTGCTCCGCTGACCTTAAAGACATCCTG
AGCGAGGCCAGCACCATGCAACTCCTTCAGCAACAGCAGCAGGAAGCAGTATCCGAAGGCAGCAGCAGCG
GGAGAGCGAGGGAGGCCTCGGGGGCTCCCACTTCCTCCAAGGACAATTACTTAGGGGGCACTTCGACCAT
TTCTGACAACGCCAAGGAGTTGTGTAAGGCAGTGTCGGTGTCCATGGGCCTGGGTGTGGAGGCGTTGGAG
CATCTGAGTCCAGGGGAACAGCTTCGGGGGGATTGCATGTACGCCCCACTTTTGGGAGTTCCACCCGCTG
TGCGTCCCACTCCTTGTGCCCCATTGGCCGAATGCAAAGGTTCTCTGCTAGACGACAGCGCAGGCAAGAG
CACTGAAGATACTGCTGAGTATTCCCCTTTCAAGGGAGGTTACACCAAAGGGCTAGAAGGCGAGAGCCTA
GGCTGCTCTGGCAGCGCTGCAGCAGGGAGCTCCGGGACACTTGAACTGCCGTCTACCCTGTCTCTCTACA
AGTCCGGAGCACTGGACGAGGCAGCTGCGTACCAGAGTCGCGACTACTACAACTTTCCACTGGCTCTGGC
CGGACCGCCGCCCCCTCCGCCGCCTCCCCATCCCCACGCTCGCATCAAGCTGGAGAACCCGCTGGACTAC
GGCAGCGCCTGGGCGGCTGCGGCGGCGCAGTGCCGCTATGGGGACCTGGCGAGCCTGCATGGCGCGGGTG
CAGCGGGACCCGGTTCTGGGTCACCCTCAGCCGCCGCTTCCTCATCCTGGCACACTCTCTTCACAGCCGA
AGAAGGCCAGTTGTATGGACCGTGTGGTGGTGGTGGGGGTGGTGGCGGCGGCGGCGGCGGCGGCGGCGGC
GGCGGCGGCGGCGAGGCGGGAGCTGTAGCCCCCTACGGCTACACTCGGCCCCCTCAGGGGCTGGCGGGCC
AGGAAAGCGACTTCACCGCACCTGATGTGTGGTACCCTGGCGGCATGGTGAGCAGAGTGCCCTATCCCAG
TCCCACTTGTGTCAAAAGCGAAATGGGCCCCTGGATGGATAGCTACTCCGGACCTTACGGGGACATGCGT
TTGGAGACTGCCAGGGACCATGTTTTGCCCATTGACTATTACTTTCCACCCCAGAAGACCTGCCTGATCT
GTGGAGATGAAGCTTCTGGGTGTCACTATGGAGCTCTCACATGTGGAAGCTGCAAGGTCTTCTTCAAAAG
AGCCGCTGAAGGGAAACAGAAGTACCTGTGCGCCAGCAGAAATGATTGCACTATTGATAAATTCCGAAGG
AAAAATTGTCCATCTTGTCGTCTTCGGAAATGTTATGAAGCAGGGATGACTCTGGGAGCCCGGAAGCTGA
AGAAACTTGGTAATCTGAAACTACAGGAGGAAGGAGAGGCTTCCAGCACCACCAGCCCCACTGAGGAGAC
AACCCAGAAGCTGACAGTGTCACACATTGAAGGCTATGAATGTCAGCCCATCTTTCTGAATGTCCTGGAA
GCCATTGAGCCAGGTGTAGTGTGTGCTGGACACGACAACAACCAGCCCGACTCCTTTGCAGCCTTGCTCT
CTAGCCTCAATGAACTGGGAGAGTGAACCCAGCTTTCTTGTACAAAGTGGTTTAGTAATGAACCGGTCCA
CCACCACCACCACCACTAAGGATCCGGGGTTGGGGTTGCGCCTTTTCCAAGGCAGCCCTGGGTTTGCGCA
GGGACGCGGCTGCTCTGGGCGTGGTTCCGGGAAACGCAGCGGCGCCGACCCTGGGTCTCGCACATTCTTC
ACGTCCGTTCGCAGCGTCACCCGGATCTTCGCCGCTACCCTTGTGGGCCCCCCGGCGACGCTTCCTGCTC
CGCCCCTAAGTCGGGAAGGTTCCTTGCGGTTCGCGGCGTGCCGGACGTGACAAACGGAAGCCGCACGTCT
CACTAGTACCCTCGCAGACGGACAGCGCCAGGGAGCAATGGCAGCGCGCCGACCGCGATGGGCTGTGGCC
AATAGCGGCTGCTCAGCAGGGCGCGCCGAGAGCAGCGGCCGGGAAGGGGCGGTGCGGGAGGCGGGGTGTG
GGGCGGTAGTGTGGGCCCTGTTCCTGCCCGCGCGGTGTTCCGCATTCTGCAAGCCTCCGGAGCGCACGTC
GGCAGTCGGCTCCCTCGTTGACCGAATCACCGACCTCTCTCCCCAGCAATTCACCATGACCGAGTACAAG
CCCACGGTGCGCCTCGCCACCCGCGACGACGTCCCCAGGGCCGTACGCACCCTCGCCGCCGCGTTCGCCG
ACTACCCCGCCACGCGCCACACCGTCGATCCGGACCGCCACATCGAGCGGGTCACCGAGCTGCAAGAACT
CTTCCTCACGCGCGTCGGGCTCGACATCGGCAAGGTGTGGGTCGCGGACGACGGCGCCGCGGTGGCGGTC
TGGACCACGCCGGAGAGCGTCGAAGCGGGGGCGGTGTTCGCCGAGATCGGCCCGCGCATGGCCGAGTTGA
GCGGTTCCCGGCTGGCCGCGCAGCAACAGATGGAAGGCCTCCTGGCGCCGCACCGGCCCAAGGAGCCCGC
GTGGTTCCTGGCCACCGTCGGCGTCTCGCCCGACCACCAGGGCAAGGGTCTGGGCAGCGCCGTCGTGCTC
CCCGGAGTGGAGGCGGCCGAGCGCGCCGGGGTGCCCGCCTTCCTGGAGACCTCCGCGCCCCGCAACCTCC
CCTTCTACGAGCGGCTCGGCTTCACCGTCACCGCCGACGTCGAGGTGCCCGAAGGACCGCGCACCTGGTG
CATGACCCGCAAGCCCGGTGCCGAAGGTAGAGGTTCTCTCCTCACTTGTGGTGATGTTGAAGAAAACCCT
GGTCCAATGTCTAGACTGGACAAGAGCAAAGTCATAAACGGAGCTCTGGAATTACTCAATGGTGTCGGTA
TCGAAGGCCTGACGACAAGGAAACTCGCTCAAAAGCTGGGAGTTGAGCAGCCTACCCTGTACTGGCACGT
GAAGAACAAGCGGGCCCTGCTCGATGCCCTGCCAATCGAGATGCTGGACAGGCATCATACCCACTTCTGC
CCCCTGGAAGGCGAGTCATGGCAAGACTTTCTGCGGAACAACGCCAAGTCATACCGCTGTGCTCTCCTCT
CACATCGCGACGGGGCTAAAGTGCATCTCGGCACCCGCCCAACAGAGAAACAGTACGAAACCCTGGAAAA
TCAGCTCGCGTTCCTGTGTCAGCAAGGCTTCTCCCTGGAGAACGCACTGTACGCTCTGTCCGCCGTGGGC
CACTTTACACTGGGCTGCGTATTGGAGGAACAGGAGCATCAAGTAGCAAAAGAGGAAAGAGAGACACCTA
CCACCGATTCTATGCCCCCACTTCTGAGACAAGCAATTGAGCTGTTCGACCGGCAGGGAGCCGAACCTGC
CTTCCTTTTCGGCCTGGAACTAATCATATGTGGCCTGGAGAAACAGCTAAAGTGCGAAAGCGGCGGGCCG
ACCGACGCCCTTGACGATTTTGACTTAGACATGCTCCCAGCCGATGCCCTTGACGACTTTGACCTTGATA
TGCTGCCTGCTGACGCTCTTGACGATTTTGACCTTGACATGCTCCCCGGGTAACTAAGTAAGGATCGATC
CAAGATATCGTATTCTTAACTATGTTGCTCCTTTTACGCTATGTGGATACGCTGCTTTAATGCCTTTGTA
TCATGCTATTGCTTCCCGTATGGCTTTCATTTTCTCCTCCTTGTATAAATCCTGGTTGCTGTCTCTTTAT
GAGGAGTTGTGGCCCGTTGTCAGGCAACGTGGCGTGGTGTGCACTGTGTTTGCTGACGCAACCCCCACTG
GTTGGGGCATTGCCACCACCTGTCAGCTCCTTTCCGGGACTTTCGCTTTCCCCCTCCCTATTGCCACGGC
GGAACTCATCGCCGCCTGCCTTGCCCGCTGCTGGACAGGGGCTCGGCTGTTGGGCACTGACAATTCCGTG
GTGTTGTCGGGGAAGCTGACGTCCTTTCCATGGCTGCTCGCCTGTGTTGCCACCTGGATTCTGCGCGGGA
CGTCCTTCTGCTACGTCCCTTCGGCCCTCAATCCAGCGGACCTTCCTTCCCGCGGCCTGCTGCCGGCTCT
GCGGCCTCTTCCGCGTCTTCGCCTTCGCCCTCAGACGAGTCGGATCTCCCTTTGGGCCGCCTCCCCGCCT
GTTTCGCCTCGGCGTCCGGACTAGAGGTACCTTTAAGACCAATGACTTACAAGGCAGCTGTAGATCTTAG
CCACTTTTTAAAAGAAAAGGGGGGACTGGAAGGGCTAATTCACTCCCAACGAAGACAAGATCTGCTTTTT
GCTTGTACTGGGTCTCTCTGGTTAGACCAGATCTGAGCCTGGGAGCTCTCTGGCTAACTAGGGAACCCAC
TGCTTAAGCCTCAATAAAGCTTGCCTTGAGTGCTTCAAGTAGTGTGTGCCCGTCTGTTGTGTGACTCTGG
TAACTAGAGATCCCTCAGACCCTTTTAGTCAGTGTGGAAAATCTCTAGCAGTAGTAGTTCATGTCATCTT
ATTATTCAGTATTTATAACTTGCAAAGAAATGAATATCAGAGAGTGAGAGGAACTTGTTTATTGCAGCTT
ATAATGGTTACAAATAAAGCAATAGCATCACAAATTTCACAAATAAAGCATTTTTTTCACTGCATTCTAG
TTGTGGTTTGTCCAAACTCATCAATGTATCTTATCATGTCTGGCTCTAGCTATCCCGCCCCTAACTCCGC
CCATCCCGCCCCTAACTCCGCCCAGTTCCGCCCATTCTCCGCCCCATGGCTGACTAATTTTTTTTATTTA
TGCAGAGGCCGAGGCCGCCTCGGCCTCTGAGCTATTCCAGAAGTAGTGAGGAGGCTTTTTTGGAGGCCTT
TCAAATATGTATCCGCTCATGAGACAATAACCCTGATAAATGCTTCAATAATATTGAAAAAGGAAGAGTA
TGAGTATTCAACATTTCCGTGTCGCCCTTATTCCCTTTTTTGCGGCATTTTGCCTTCCTGTTTTTGCTCA
CCCAGAAACGCTGGTGAAAGTAAAAGATGCTGAAGATCAGTTGGGTGCACGAGTGGGTTACATCGAACTG
GATCTCAACAGCGGTAAGATCCTTGAGAGTTTTCGCCCCGAAGAACGTTTTCCAATGATGAGCACTTTTA
AAGTTCTGCTATGTGGCGCGGTATTATCCCGTATTGACGCCGGGCAAGAGCAACTCGGTCGCCGCATACA
CTATTCTCAGAATGACTTGGTTGAGTACTCACCAGTCACAGAAAAGCATCTTACGGATGGCATGACAGTA
AGAGAATTATGCAGTGCTGCCATAACCATGAGTGATAACACTGCGGCCAACTTACTTCTGACAACGATCG
GAGGACCGAAGGAGCTAACCGCTTTTTTGCACAACATGGGGGATCATGTAACTCGCCTTGATCGTTGGGA
ACCGGAGCTGAATGAAGCCATACCAAACGACGAGCGTGACACCACGATGCCTGTAGCAATGGCAACAACG
TTGCGCAAACTATTAACTGGCGAACTACTTACTCTAGCTTCCCGGCAACAATTAATAGACTGGATGGAGG
CGGATAAAGTTGCAGGACCACTTCTGCGCTCGGCCCTTCCGGCTGGCTGGTTTATTGCTGATAAATCTGG
AGCCGGTGAGCGTGGGTCTCGCGGTATCATTGCAGCACTGGGGCCAGATGGTAAGCCCTCCCGTATCGTA
GTTATCTACACGACGGGGAGTCAGGCAACTATGGATGAACGAAATAGACAGATCGCTGAGATAGGTGCCT
CACTGATTAAGCATTGGTAACTGTCAGACCAAGTTTACTCATATATACTTTAGATTGATTTAAAACTTCA
TTTTTAATTTAAAAGGATCTAGGTGAAGATCCTTTTTGATAATCTCATGACCAAAATCCCTTAACGTGAG
TTTTCGTTCCACTGAGCGTCAGACCCCGTAGAAAAGATCAAAGGATCTTCTTGAGATCCTTTTTTTCTGC
GCGTAATCTGCTGCTTGCAAACAAAAAAACCACCGCTACCAGCGGTGGTTTGTTTGCCGGATCAAGAGCT
ACCAACTCTTTTTCCGAAGGTAACTGGCTTCAGCAGAGCGCAGATACCAAATACTGTTCTTCTAGTGTAG
CCGTAGTTAGGCCACCACTTCAAGAACTCTGTAGCACCGCCTACATACCTCGCTCTGCTAATCCTGTTAC
CAGTGGCTGCTGCCAGTGGCGATAAGTCGTGTCTTACCGGGTTGGACTCAAGACGATAGTTACCGGATAA
GGCGCAGCGGTCGGGCTGAACGGGGGGTTCGTGCACACAGCCCAGCTTGGAGCGAACGACCTACACCGAA
CTGAGATACCTACAGCGTGAGCTATGAGAAAGCGCCACGCTTCCCGAAGGGAGAAAGGCGGACAGGTATC
CGGTAAGCGGCAGGGTCGGAACAGGAGAGCGCACGAGGGAGCTTCCAGGGGGAAACGCCTGGTATCTTTA
TAGTCCTGTCGGGTTTCGCCACCTCTGACTTGAGCGTCGATTTTTGTGATGCTCGTCAGGGGGGCGGAGC
CTATGGAAAAACGCCAGCAACGCGGCCTTTTTACGGTTCCTGGCCTTTTGCTGGCCTTTTGCTCACATGT
TCTTTCCTGCGTTATCCCCTGATTCTGTGGATAACCGTATTACCGCCTTTGAGTGAGCTGATACCGCTCG
CCGCAGCCGAACGACCGAGCGCAGCGAGTCAGTGAGCGAGGAAGCGGAAGAGCGCCCAATACGCAAACCG
CCTCTCCCCGCGCGTTGGCCGATTCATTAATGCAGCTGGCACGACAGGTTTCCCGACTGGAAAGCGGGCA
GTGAGCGCAACGCAATTAATGTGAGTTAGCTCACTCATTAGGCACCCCAGGCTTTACACTTTATGCTTCC
GGCTCGTATGTTGTGTGGAATTGTGAGCGGATAACAATTTCACACAGGAAACAGCTATGACCATGATTAC
GCCAAGCGCGCAATTAACCCTCACTAAAGGGAACAAAAGCTGGAGCTGCAAGCTTAATGTAGTCTTATGC
AATACTCTTGTAGTCTTGCAACATGGTAACGATGAGTTAGCAACATGCCTTACAAGGAGAGAAAAAGCAC
CGTGCATGCCGATTGGTGGAAGTAAGGTGGTACGATCGTGCCTTATTAGGAAGGCAACAGACGGGTCTGA
CATGGATTGGACGAACCACTGAATTGCCGCATTGCAGAGATATTGTATTTAAGTGCCTAGCTCGATACAT
AAACGGGTCTCTCTGGTTAGACCAGATCTGAGCCTGGGAGCTCTCTGGCTAACTAGGGAACCCACTGCTT
AAGCCTCAATAAAGCTTGCCTTGAGTGCTTCAAGTAGTGTGTGCCCGTCTGTTGTGTGACTCTGGTAACT
AGAGATCCCTCAGACCCTTTTAGTCAGTGTGGAAAATCTCTAGCAGTGGCGCCCGAACAGGGACTTGAAA
GCGAAAGGGAAACCAGAGGAGCTCTCTCGACGCAGGACTCGGCTTGCTGAAGCGCGCACGGCAAGAGGCG
AGGGGCGGCGACTGGTGAGTACGCCAAAAATTTTGACTAGCGGAGGCTAGAAGGAGAGAGATGGGTGCGA
GAGCGTCAGTATTAAGCGGGGGAGAATTAGATCGCGATGGGAAAAAATTCGGTTAAGGCCAGGGGGAAAG
AAAAAATATAAATTAAAACATATAGTATGGGCAAGCAGGGAGCTAGAACGATTCGCAGTTAATCCTGGCC
TGTTAGAAACATCAGAAGGCTGTAGACAAATACTGGGACAGCTACAACCATCCCTTCAGACAGGATCAGA
AGAACTTAGATCATTATATAATACAGTAGCAACCCTCTATTGTGTGCATCAAAGGATAGAGATAAAAGAC
ACCAAGGAAGCTTTAGACAAGATAGAGGAAGAGCAAAACAAAAGTAAGACCACCGCACAGCAAGCGGCCG
CTGATCTTCAGACCTGGAGGAGGAGATATGAGGGACAATTGGAGAAGTGAATTATATAAATATAAAGTAG
TAAAAATTGAACCATTAGGAGTAGCACCCACCAAGGCAAAGAGAAGAGTGGTGCAGAGAGAAAAAAGAGC
AGTGGGAATAGGAGCTTTGTTCCTTGGGTTCTTGGGAGCAGCAGGAAGCACTATGGGCGCAGCGTCAATG
ACGCTGACGGTACAGGCCAGACAATTATTGTCTGGTATAGTGCAGCAGCAGAACAATTTGCTGAGGGCTA
TTGAGGCGCAACAGCATCTGTTGCAACTCACAGTCTGGGGCATCAAGCAGCTCCAGGCAAGAATCCTGGC
TGTGGAAAGATACCTAAAGGATCAACAGCTCCTGGGGATTTGGGGTTGCTCTGGAAAACTCATTTGCACC
ACTGCTGTGCCTTGGAATGCTAGTTGGAGTAATAAATCTCTGGAACAGATTTGGAATCACACGACCTGGA
TGGAGTGGGACAGAGAAATTAACAATTACACAAGCTTAATACACTCCTTAATTGAAGAATCGCAAAACCA
GCAAGAAAAGAATGAACAAGAATTATTGGAATTAGATAAATGGGCAAGTTTGTGGAATTGGTTTAACATA
ACAAATTGGCTGTGGTATATAAAATTATTCATAATGATAGTAGGAGGCTTGGTAGGTTTAAGAATAGTTT
TTGCTGTACTTTCTATAGTGAATAGAGTTAGGCAGGGATATTCACCATTATCGTTTCAGACCCACCTCCC
AACCCCGAGGGGACAATTCTCGACCTCGAGACAAATGGCAGTATTCATCCACAATTTTAAAAGAAAAGGG
GGGATTGGGGGGTACAGTGCAGGGGAAAGAATAGTAGACATAATAGCAACAGACATACAAACTAAAGAAT
TACAAAAACAAATTACAAAAATTCAAAATTTTCGGGTTTATTACAGGGACAGCAGAGATCCACTTTGGCC
GCGAATCGATATGTCGAGTTTAC
